Addgene plasmid #91807: CPH3477 (YCp LEU2 Rpb1 P1455_E1456InsLEVLFQGP)
Purpose: Yeast expression of S. cerevisiae Rpb1 with an internal PreScission protease site
Depositing lab: Chris Hill. Depositing organization: University of Utah. Publication: A novel SH2 recognition mechanism recruits Spt6 to the doubly phosphorylated RNA polymerase II linker at sites of transcription. Sdano MA, Fulcher JM, Palani S, Chandrasekharan MB, Parnell TJ, Whitby FG, Formosa T, Hill CP. Elife. 2017 Aug 16;6. pii: 28723. doi: 10.7554/eLife.28723. PubMed 28826505.
Backbone
  Vector backbone: pRS315
  Backbone manufacturer: ATCC
  Backbone size w/o insert (bp): 7771
  Total vector size (bp): 12994
  Modifications to backbone: Addition of endogenous RPB1 promoter and 3’ untranslated regions
  Vector type: Yeast Expression
  Selectable markers: LEU2
Growth in bacteria
  Bacterial resistance: Ampicillin, 100 μg/mL
  Growth temperature: 37°C
  Growth strain: DH5alpha
  Copy number: Low Copy
Gene/Insert
  Gene/Insert name: RPO21 (alt name: RPB1, RPB220, SUA8, B220)
  Species: S. cerevisiae (budding yeast)
  Insert size (bp): 5223
  Mutation: PreScission Protease site (LEVLFQGP) inserted between residues P1455 and E1456
  GenBank ID: NM_001180200.1
  Entrez Gene: RPO21 (a.k.a. YDL140C, RPB1, RPB220, SIT1, SUA8)
  Promoter: Endogenous Rpb1 promoter
  Cloning method: Restriction Enzyme; 5′ cloning site Sph1 (not destroyed); 3′ cloning site Xho1 (not destroyed)
  Sequencing primers: 5′ CTGTTTCCAACACCCAT; 3′ M13R
Resource information
  A portion of this plasmid was derived from a plasmid made by: This plasmid was derived from pCK859, a gift from Craig Kaplan at Texas A&M University.
Terms and licenses: Academic/Nonprofit Terms; Industry Terms: Not Available to Industry
How to cite: CPH3477 (YCp LEU2 Rpb1 P1455_E1456InsLEVLFQGP) was a gift from Chris Hill (Addgene plasmid # 91807 ; http://n2t.net/addgene:91807 ; RRID:Addgene_91807)
