[The description below was written by a language model from this plasmid's Addgene catalogue record and pLannotate feature annotations shown in this document.]
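Description:
CPH3477 is a yeast centromeric (YCp) shuttle plasmid built on pRS315 that expresses Saccharomyces cerevisiae Rpb1 (gene RPO21, also known as RPB220 or SUA8), the largest and catalytic subunit of RNA polymerase II. In yeast it is maintained through a CEN6/ARS element, which keeps it at low, chromosome-like copy number, and it is selected by leucine prototrophy through the LEU2 marker with its own promoter. In E. coli it replicates from a ColE1/pUC-type origin and is selected with ampicillin via the β-lactamase gene. The pBluescript-derived backbone also carries an f1 origin, remnants of the lacZα/lac promoter region, and T7 and T3 promoters flanking the cloning site.

The insert is a genomic RPO21 segment cloned between SphI and XhoI, with expression driven by the endogenous RPB1 promoter and followed by the native 3′ untranslated region, so the protein should be made at near-physiological levels. The upstream flanking DNA is long enough that the annotation also detects the neighbouring SCM3 open reading frame. The key modification is an eight-residue PreScission protease recognition site inserted between P1455 and E1456. The annotation calls the RPO21 coding sequence only as a fragment, which is shorter than the recorded insert size; this may reflect the inserted site and the repetitive C-terminal region interrupting the match. The sequenced record is also slightly shorter than the catalogued total size.

The stated purpose is yeast expression of Rpb1 with an internal protease site, which would permit the region C-terminal to the insertion to be cleaved from the polymerase body. The associated work concerns recruitment of Spt6 to the phosphorylated Rpb1 linker.
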