Features (pLannotate 1.2.2; 22 found; start..end, strand, type, name):
     76..504     -  rep_origin     f1 ori (sequence partly withheld): f1 bacteriophage origin of replication; arrow indicates direction of (+) strand synthesis
    508..665     -  CDS            lacZα (fragment): LacZα fragment of β-galactosidase; lacZ fragment
    668..686     +  promoter       T7 promoter: promoter for bacteriophage T7 RNA polymerase
    806..1474    +  CDS            SCM3: SCM3_YEAST - Experimental evidence at protein level: Swiss-Prot protein existence level 1. From Saccharomyces cerevisiae (strain ATCC 204508 / S288c) (Baker's yeast).
   2291..6928    +  CDS            RPO21 (fragment): RPB1_YEAST - Also known as RPB1, RPB220, SUA8. Experimental evidence at protein level: Swiss-Prot protein existence level 1. DNA-dependent RNA polymerase catalyzes the transcription of DNA into RNA using the four ribonucleoside triphosphates as substrates. Largest and catalytic component of RNA polymerase II which synthesizes mRNA precursors and many functional non-coding RNAs. Forms the polymerase active center together with the second largest subunit. Pol II is the central component of the basal RNA polymerase II transcription machinery. During a transcription cycle, Pol II, general transcri
   7759..7779    +  misc_feature   MCS (fragment): pBluescript multiple cloning site
   7791..7809    -  promoter       T3 promoter: promoter for bacteriophage T3 RNA polymerase
   7852..7874    -  protein_bind   lac operator (fragment): The lac repressor binds to the lac operator to inhibit transcription in E. coli. This inhibition can be relieved by adding lactose or isopropyl-β-D-thiogalactopyranoside (IPTG). lac repressor encoded by lacI
   7878..7908    -  promoter       lac promoter: promoter for the E. coli lac operon
   7923..7944    -  protein_bind   CAP binding site: CAP binding activates transcription in the presence of cAMP. E. coli catabolite activator protein
   7957..8049    -  CDS            lacI (fragment): lac repressor; lacI; The lac repressor binds to the lac operator to inhibit transcription in E. coli. This inhibition can be relieved by adding lactose or isopropyl-β-D-thiogalactopyranoside (IPTG).
   8232..8820    -  rep_origin     ori: high-copy-number ColE1/pMB1/pBR322/pUC origin of replication
   8991..9851    -  CDS            AmpR: β-lactamase; bla; confers resistance to ampicillin, carbenicillin, and related antibiotics
   9852..9956    -  promoter       AmpR promoter: bla
   9993..10496   +  misc_feature   CEN/ARS: S. cerevisiae CEN6 centromere fused to an autonomously replicating sequence
  10565..10600   +  CDS            rop (fragment): Rop protein, which maintains plasmids at low copy number; rop
  10702..10752   +  misc_feature   bom (fragment): basis of mobility region from pBR322
  10751..10867   +  CDS            NFS1 (fragment): NFS1_YEAST - Also known as SPL1 From Saccharomyces cerevisiae (strain ATCC 204508 / S288c) (Baker's yeast).
  11229..12323   -  CDS            LEU2: 3-isopropylmalate dehydrogenase, required for leucine biosynthesis; S. cerevisiae LEU2; yeast auxotrophic marker
  12324..12731   -  promoter       LEU2 promoter: S. cerevisiae LEU2
  12871..12948   -  CDS            YO192_YEAST (fragment): Experimental evidence at protein level: Swiss-Prot protein existence level 1. From Saccharomyces cerevisiae (strain ATCC 204508 / S288c) (Baker's yeast).
  12979..48      +  misc_feature   bom (fragment) (across the origin): basis of mobility region from pBR322
>Addgene plasmid #91807 | CPH3477 (YCp LEU2 Rpb1 P1455_E1456InsLEVLFQGP) | addgene full sequence | sequence record 181106 | Addgene NGS Result
CGGTGTGAAATACCGCACAGATGCGTAAGGAGAAAATACCGCATCAGGAAATTGTAAGCGTTAATATTTT
GTTAAAATTCGCGTTAAATTTTTGTTAAATCAGCTCATTTTTTAACCAATAGGCCGAAATCGGCAAAATC
CCTTATAAATCAAAAGAATAGACCGAGATAGGGT
[37 nt withheld, positions 175-211]
AAAGAACGTGGACTCCAACGTCAAAGG
[49 nt withheld, positions 239-287]
T
[91 nt withheld, positions 289-379]
G
[124 nt withheld, positions 381-504]
CCATTCGCCATTCAGGCTGCGCAACTGTTGGGAAGGGCGATCGGTGCGGGCCTCTTCGCTATTACGCCAG
CTGGCGAAAGGGGGATGTGCTGCAAGGCGATTAAGTTGGGTAACGCCAGGGTTTTCCCAGTCACGACGTT
GTAAAACGACGGCCAGTGAATTGTAATACGACTCACTATAGGGCGAATTGGAGCTCTTGGGAAGCTTCAG
TACCGCGATTTTTCAGCTAATGGATCAGATGATATATAAACAAAAAGTGGGATACAGCATATCGACGCCT
CCACTACAAATTAACAGAAGGATGAAAACCAATAAGAAAATTTCTAAAAGAAGAAGCCTGAAAAATCTCC
ATGGTGCCTTAAAAGGACTATTGAAAGAGTCCGGCAAGAAGAGTGAGTCCAAAATACGAAAACATAGCGA
TTGCAATCCTGTTCATCGAGTATATCCGCCAAATATCGAAAAACGGAAGACCAAAAAGGACGATGGAATT
TCACGGCCAATTGCTGAAAGAAATGGTCATGTGTATATAATGTCCAAGGAAAACCACATCATCCCTAAAC
TAACCGATGATGAAGTCATGGAGCGCCACAAACTAGCAGACGAAAACATGAGAAAAGTGTGGTCCAACAT
CATAAGCAAATACGAGTCTATTGAAGAACAAGGAGACCTCGTAGACCTGAAAACTGGTGAAATAGTTGAA
GATAATGGGCATATCAAGACGCTGACGGCCAACAACAGCACGAAAGATAAAAGAACAAAATACACAAGCG
TGCTCAGAGACATTATCGACATCAGCGACGAGGAAGATGGTGATAAAAATGATGAATATACTCTTTGGGC
TAACGATAGCGAGGCAAGCGATTCAGAGGTGGATGCTGACAACGACACTGAAGAGGAAAAAGACGAGAAA
TTGATAGACGCAGATTTCAAGAAGTACGAGGCCAAACTCTCGAAAAGGATATTACGAGATTAAGGTGCTA
AAATGCCGTATATTCGAATTTCATTACCATCAGAATATATATATATATATATGAGTCTATATTAGGGACT
ATCATACGGTAACCCGGACCTCCATTACCCGCATGACTTTACTCACTAAAGACGATTGTCGGTTTTAAAC
ATTTTTTTTTTTTCATTTCGACCGTCGGTTCTCCTTAGTTTGTTCAGTGGCAACAAGTGGACAAACAAGA
AGAGCGTGCAGCACCATTCACCGCCAGCTTTGTATCGTCCTTTAGAGTGCAGCAAGAACATTAATTGCTC
TCACAGAGGTATCATAAGAACATCCGATTCGTTCATTAACTGAAATCATATCTGTGTTGTTCTGATCGAC
TCTCTTTGTTAGTTTTATCTTCCATTTTTTTTTATTCCTTTCATTTTCCAATAAAATTTGAACAGGATCG
ATATAAACAGATAAAAACCCTCCAAAGTTAACCATTTGTTTATATTTGCTTTTCTGCATAAGTTTTCCTA
GCGAATTCCCTGATCAACTTTCAAGGAAAACTAAAACTACTGTATTATAAGAGGTTTTTTTTTTCATTCC
AGATTAATTTTGAAATACGATATCCTCAAGTTTATCTACCAGAATATTTGACTAAGAAATCAAACTCTGT
TAATAATAATATAATTATAAAAACCTCAACTAGAAACTCCAAAAAAAAAAATTTACCATTTTTTACTTTC
TATCCTTGTTAACCAAATTTCAAAAAAATTTTACCTTTTCTTTTTCCAGAAGAGGGACCAATCATAAAGA
TAGCAATAACACTTTACCCCAAAATATAAATCAGACATGGTAGGACAACAGTATTCTAGTGCTCCACTCC
GTACAGTAAAAGAGGTCCAATTCGGTCTTTTCTCACCTGAAGAAGTTAGAGCAATCAGTGTGGCCAAAAT
TAGATTTCCAGAGACAATGGATGAAACCCAGACGAGAGCGAAAATTGGTGGTCTAAACGACCCTAGGTTA
GGCTCTATTGATCGTAATCTGAAGTGTCAAACTTGTCAAGAGGGTATGAACGAATGTCCTGGTCATTTTG
GTCACATAGATTTAGCAAAACCTGTATTTCATGTTGGTTTTATTGCCAAAATTAAGAAAGTATGTGAGTG
TGTCTGTATGCACTGTGGTAAGCTATTACTGGATGAACATAATGAATTAATGAGACAAGCTCTAGCAATC
AAAGACAGTAAAAAAAGGTTTGCTGCAATTTGGACTTTATGTAAAACAAAAATGGTCTGCGAAACAGATG
TCCCTTCTGAAGATGATCCTACTCAGCTCGTATCAAGGGGAGGTTGTGGTAATACACAGCCTACAATTCG
TAAGGATGGGTTGAAATTAGTTGGTAGTTGGAAAAAAGATAGAGCCACGGGGGATGCGGATGAACCAGAA
CTAAGAGTTTTAAGTACGGAGGAAATCTTGAATATTTTTAAGCATATCTCAGTAAAAGACTTCACTAGTT
TGGGTTTCAACGAAGTTTTTTCTCGTCCAGAATGGATGATTTTAACATGCCTTCCTGTCCCACCACCACC
GGTGCGTCCATCCATTTCCTTCAATGAATCTCAAAGAGGTGAGGATGATTTAACCTTTAAACTTGCTGAT
ATTTTAAAAGCTAATATTAGTTTGGAAACACTAGAGCATAACGGTGCTCCACATCATGCTATTGAAGAAG
CAGAGAGTTTATTACAATTTCATGTTGCCACTTATATGGATAATGATATTGCTGGTCAACCACAAGCTCT
GCAGAAGTCCGGCCGTCCCGTTAAATCTATTCGTGCTCGTTTGAAGGGTAAAGAGGGTCGTATCAGAGGT
AATTTAATGGGTAAGCGTGTGGATTTTTCGGCAAGAACTGTTATTTCTGGTGATCCTAATTTGGAATTAG
ACCAAGTCGGTGTTCCAAAATCTATTGCCAAGACTTTAACATACCCAGAAGTGGTCACACCATATAACAT
AGATCGTCTGACGCAACTTGTTAGGAATGGACCAAATGAGCACCCCGGTGCCAAATACGTCATTCGTGAT
AGCGGAGACCGTATAGATTTAAGATACAGTAAAAGGGCAGGTGATATTCAATTACAGTATGGGTGGAAAG
TTGAACGTCATATTATGGACAATGATCCAGTTTTATTCAACCGTCAACCTTCGTTGCACAAAATGTCCAT
GATGGCCCACAGAGTAAAAGTTATTCCATATTCTACATTTAGATTGAATTTGTCCGTTACATCTCCATAC
AATGCCGATTTCGACGGTGACGAAATGAATCTTCACGTTCCTCAGTCTGAGGAAACAAGGGCGGAACTTT
CTCAATTATGTGCTGTTCCTCTGCAAATTGTTTCACCACAATCTAACAAACCTTGTATGGGTATTGTTCA
AGATACTTTGTGTGGTATTCGTAAACTGACATTAAGAGATACATTTATAGAACTTGATCAAGTTTTGAAT
ATGCTTTATTGGGTTCCAGATTGGGATGGTGTTATTCCGACACCTGCAATTATCAAGCCCAAACCTTTGT
GGTCCGGTAAACAAATCTTGTCTGTGGCTATCCCAAACGGTATTCATTTACAACGTTTTGATGAGGGCAC
TACTCTGCTTTCTCCAAAGGATAATGGTATGCTTATTATTGACGGTCAAATCATTTTTGGTGTAGTAGAG
AAAAAAACCGTTGGATCCTCCAATGGTGGTTTAATTCATGTTGTTACGAGAGAAAAGGGACCTCAAGTTT
GTGCTAAGTTGTTTGGTAACATACAGAAAGTTGTTAACTTTTGGTTACTACATAATGGGTTTTCAACAGG
TATTGGTGATACCATTGCGGACGGCCCAACAATGAGGGAAATTACAGAGACAATTGCAGAGGCTAAAAAG
AAAGTTTTGGATGTTACGAAAGAAGCCCAGGCAAACTTATTGACTGCTAAACATGGTATGACTCTCCGTG
AGTCTTTTGAGGATAACGTTGTTCGGTTCCTAAATGAAGCAAGAGATAAGGCAGGTCGTTTAGCTGAAGT
CAATTTGAAAGATTTGAACAATGTGAAACAAATGGTTATGGCAGGTTCCAAGGGTTCATTTATTAATATC
GCGCAAATGTCAGCTTGTGTAGGACAGCAATCTGTTGAAGGTAAACGTATTGCTTTTGGGTTCGTTGATC
GTACCTTACCTCATTTCTCTAAAGATGATTACTCCCCAGAGTCTAAAGGTTTTGTTGAGAACTCATATTT
GAGAGGTTTGACCCCACAAGAATTTTTTTTCCATGCAATGGGTGGTCGTGAAGGTCTTATCGATACCGCC
GTCAAAACAGCCGAAACAGGTTATATTCAACGTCGTTTAGTGAAAGCTCTAGAAGATATCATGGTTCATT
ACGATAACACCACAAGAAACTCATTGGGTAACGTTATTCAGTTTATTTATGGTGAAGATGGTATGGATGC
TGCGCATATTGAAAAGCAATCGCTAGATACTATTGGTGGCTCCGATGCAGCTTTTGAAAAGAGATACAGA
GTTGATTTATTGAATACAGACCATACCCTTGATCCCTCACTATTGGAATCCGGATCTGAGATACTTGGCG
ATTTGAAACTTCAAGTTCTCCTGGATGAAGAATACAAACAATTAGTGAAAGATCGTAAATTTTTGAGGGA
AGTTTTTGTTGATGGTGAAGCAAACTGGCCATTACCAGTCAACATAAGACGTATTATTCAAAATGCTCAA
CAAACTTTCCACATAGATCATACGAAACCATCTGATTTAACAATCAAAGACATCGTTCTTGGTGTAAAGG
ATTTGCAAGAAAACTTATTAGTGTTGCGTGGTAAGAATGAAATTATACAAAATGCCCAGCGAGATGCAGT
TACATTGTTCTGCTGTTTATTACGTTCCCGTTTGGCCACACGTAGAGTTCTACAAGAGTACAGACTAACA
AAACAGGCATTCGATTGGGTATTAAGTAATATCGAGGCACAATTCCTCCGTTCTGTTGTTCACCCTGGTG
AAATGGTTGGTGTTCTAGCAGCCCAATCCATTGGTGAACCAGCCACACAAATGACCCTTAACACCTTCCA
TTTTGCTGGTGTTGCTTCCAAAAAAGTTACTTCTGGTGTCCCCCGTTTAAAGGAAATTTTGAATGTGGCC
AAAAACATGAAAACCCCTTCCTTGACTGTATACTTAGAGCCCGGGCATGCTGCCGATCAAGAACAAGCGA
AGTTGATCAGATCTGCTATCGAGCATACCACTTTAAAGAGTGTCACTATTGCTTCAGAAATTTACTATGA
TCCTGATCCACGTTCCACAGTTATTCCAGAAGATGAAGAAATTATCCAACTTCATTTCTCATTATTGGAT
GAAGAGGCTGAACAATCTTTTGACCAACAATCACCTTGGTTATTACGTCTGGAACTGGATCGTGCAGCAA
TGAATGATAAAGACTTAACAATGGGTCAGGTTGGTGAAAGAATCAAGCAAACATTCAAAAATGATTTGTT
TGTTATCTGGTCTGAAGACAACGATGAGAAGTTGATCATCCGTTGTCGTGTTGTTCGTCCAAAGTCACTA
GATGCTGAGACTGAAGCAGAAGAAGATCATATGTTGAAGAAAATTGAGAACACAATGTTAGAGAATATTA
CATTACGTGGTGTAGAGAACATCGAGCGTGTTGTCATGATGAAATATGACCGTAAAGTACCAAGTCCAAC
TGGTGAATACGTTAAGGAACCTGAATGGGTGTTGGAAACAGATGGTGTTAACTTATCTGAAGTTATGACT
GTTCCTGGTATCGACCCAACCAGAATCTATACCAACTCCTTCATTGATATAATGGAAGTTCTAGGTATTG
AAGCTGGTCGTGCAGCCTTGTATAAAGAAGTTTACAATGTTATTGCTTCTGATGGTTCGTATGTTAACTA
CCGTCATATGGCTTTGTTAGTCGATGTTATGACAACCCAAGGTGGCTTAACTTCTGTTACTCGTCATGGT
TTCAACAGATCAAATACAGGTGCCTTAATGAGATGTTCATTTGAAGAAACTGTCGAAATTTTGTTTGAAG
CTGGTGCTTCAGCCGAATTAGATGATTGTCGTGGTGTTTCGGAAAATGTCATTCTTGGTCAAATGGCTCC
AATCGGTACCGGTGCATTTGATGTGATGATCGATGAGGAGTCACTGGTAAAATACATGCCACTAGAAGTT
CTGTTCCAGGGGCCCGAACAAAAAATAACTGAGATTGAAGACGGACAAGATGGTGGCGTCACACCATACA
GTAACGAAAGTGGTTTGGTCAATGCAGATCTTGACGTTAAAGATGAGCTAATGTTTTCACCTCTGGTTGA
TTCGGGTTCAAATGACGCTATGGCTGGAGGATTTACAGCGTACGGTGGTGCTGATTATGGTGAAGCCACG
TCTCCATTTGGTGCTTATGGTGAAGCACCTACATCTCCCGGATTTGGAGTCTCCTCACCAGGCTTTTCTC
CAACTTCCCCAACATACTCTCCTACCTCTCCAGCGTACTCACCAACATCACCATCGTACTCACCAACATC
ACCATCGTACTCGCCAACATCACCATCGTACTCACCTACATCACCATCGTATTCACCAACGTCACCATCA
TATTCGCCAACGTCACCATCATATTCGCCAACGTCGCCATCGTATTCTCCAACGTCACCATCGTATTCGC
CAACGTCGCCTTCCTACTCTCCCACGTCGCCAAGCTACAGCCCTACGTCTCCTTCTTATTCTCCTACATC
TCCATCATACTCTCCTACGTCACCAAGTTACAGCCCAACGTCACCAAGTTACAGCCCAACGTCTCCAGCC
TATTCCCCAACATCACCAAGTTATAGTCCTACATCGCCTTCATACTCTCCAACATCACCATCCTATTCCC
CAACATCACCTTCTTACTCTCCCACCTCTCCAAACTATAGCCCTACTTCACCTTCTTACTCCCCAACATC
TCCAGGCTACAGCCCAGGATCTCCTGCATATTCTCCAAAGCAAGACGAACAAAAGCATAATGAAAATGAA
AATTCCAGATGATATAGTATATCATCCTTACGTATTTGACGTTATTACATTATATATAGTTTCTCAAATA
ATATTTCTAGTTTATTTTTGTATCATAATAAAAACGTATACCAAATATACCATTATTTTTCATAGCATTA
TGGTAGGGATAGGGAATCAAGTAACTAATTTATATCCGCAGAGCATTGGGAAAACCAACGGCGCTAGTAA
ATGCATTTAAATTACGTCCGTCCAACTTCTAAGCTTAAGGGTTTCTCGAGGGGGGGCCCGGTACCAGCTT
TTGTTCCCTTTAGTGAGGGTTAATTTCGAGCTTGGCGTAATCATGGTCATAGCTGTTTCCTGTGTGAAAT
TGTTATCCGCTCACAATTCCACACAACATACGAGCCGGAAGCATAAAGTGTAAAGCCTGGGGTGCCTAAT
GAGTGAGCTAACTCACATTAATTGCGTTGCGCTCACTGCCCGCTTTCCAGTCGGGAAACCTGTCGTGCCA
GCTGCATTAATGAATCGGCCAACGCGCGGGGAGAGGCGGTTTGCGTATTGGGCGCTCTTCCGCTTCCTCG
CTCACTGACTCGCTGCGCTCGGTCGTTCGGCTGCGGCGAGCGGTATCAGCTCACTCAAAGGCGGTAATAC
GGTTATCCACAGAATCAGGGGATAACGCAGGAAAGAACATGTGAGCAAAAGGCCAGCAAAAGGCCAGGAA
CCGTAAAAAGGCCGCGTTGCTGGCGTTTTTCCATAGGCTCCGCCCCCCTGACGAGCATCACAAAAATCGA
CGCTCAAGTCAGAGGTGGCGAAACCCGACAGGACTATAAAGATACCAGGCGTTTCCCCCTGGAAGCTCCC
TCGTGCGCTCTCCTGTTCCGACCCTGCCGCTTACCGGATACCTGTCCGCCTTTCTCCCTTCGGGAAGCGT
GGCGCTTTCTCATAGCTCACGCTGTAGGTATCTCAGTTCGGTGTAGGTCGTTCGCTCCAAGCTGGGCTGT
GTGCACGAACCCCCCGTTCAGCCCGACCGCTGCGCCTTATCCGGTAACTATCGTCTTGAGTCCAACCCGG
TAAGACACGACTTATCGCCACTGGCAGCAGCCACTGGTAACAGGATTAGCAGAGCGAGGTATGTAGGCGG
TGCTACAGAGTTCTTGAAGTGGTGGCCTAACTACGGCTACACTAGAAGAACAGTATTTGGTATCTGCGCT
CTGCTGAAGCCAGTTACCTTCGGAAAAAGAGTTGGTAGCTCTTGATCCGGCAAACAAACCACCGCTGGTA
GCGGTGGTTTTTTTGTTTGCAAGCAGCAGATTACGCGCAGAAAAAAAGGATCTCAAGAAGATCCTTTGAT
CTTTTCTACGGGGTCTGACGCTCAGTGGAACGAAAACTCACGTTAAGGGATTTTGGTCATGAGATTATCA
AAAAGGATCTTCACCTAGATCCTTTTAAATTAAAAATGAAGTTTTAAATCAATCTAAAGTATATATGAGT
AAACTTGGTCTGACAGTTACCAATGCTTAATCAGTGAGGCACCTATCTCAGCGATCTGTCTATTTCGTTC
ATCCATAGTTGCCTGACTCCCCGTCGTGTAGATAACTACGATACGGGAGGGCTTACCATCTGGCCCCAGT
GCTGCAATGATACCGCGAGACCCACGCTCACCGGCTCCAGATTTATCAGCAATAAACCAGCCAGCCGGAA
GGGCCGAGCGCAGAAGTGGTCCTGCAACTTTATCCGCCTCCATCCAGTCTATTAATTGTTGCCGGGAAGC
TAGAGTAAGTAGTTCGCCAGTTAATAGTTTGCGCAACGTTGTTGCCATTGCTACAGGCATCGTGGTGTCA
CGCTCGTCGTTTGGTATGGCTTCATTCAGCTCCGGTTCCCAACGATCAAGGCGAGTTACATGATCCCCCA
TGTTGTGCAAAAAAGCGGTTAGCTCCTTCGGTCCTCCGATCGTTGTCAGAAGTAAGTTGGCCGCAGTGTT
ATCACTCATGGTTATGGCAGCACTGCATAATTCTCTTACTGTCATGCCATCCGTAAGATGCTTTTCTGTG
ACTGGTGAGTACTCAACCAAGTCATTCTGAGAATAGTGTATGCGGCGACCGAGTTGCTCTTGCCCGGCGT
CAATACGGGATAATACCGCGCCACATAGCAGAACTTTAAAAGTGCTCATCATTGGAAAACGTTCTTCGGG
GCGAAAACTCTCAAGGATCTTACCGCTGTTGAGATCCAGTTCGATGTAACCCACTCGTGCACCCAACTGA
TCTTCAGCATCTTTTACTTTCACCAGCGTTTCTGGGTGAGCAAAAACAGGAAGGCAAAATGCCGCAAAAA
AGGGAATAAGGGCGACACGGAAATGTTGAATACTCATACTCTTCCTTTTTCAATATTATTGAAGCATTTA
TCAGGGTTATTGTCTCATGAGCGGATACATATTTGAATGTATTTAGAAAAATAAACAAATAGGGGTTCCG
CGCACATTTCCCCGAAAAGTGCCACCTGGGTCCTTTTCATCACGTGCTATAAAAATAATTATAATTTAAA
TTTTTTAATATAAATATATAAATTAAAAATAGAAAGTAAAAAAAGAAATTAAAGAAAAAATAGTTTTTGT
TTTCCGAAGATGTAAAAGACTCTAGGGGGATCGCCAACAAATACTACCTTTTATCTTGCTCTTCCTGCTC
TCAGGTATTAATGCCGAATTGTTTCATCTTGTCTGTGTAGAAGACCACACACGAAAATCCTGTGATTTTA
CATTTTACTTATCGTTAATCGAATGTATATCTATTTAATCTGCTTTTCTTGTCTAATAAATATATATGTA
AAGTACGCTTTTTGTTGAAATTTTTTAAACCTTTGTTTATTTTTTTTTCTTCATTCCGTAACTCTTCTAC
CTTCTTTATTTACTTTCTAAAATCCAAATACAAAACATAAAAATAAATAAACACAGAGTAAATTCCCAAA
TTATTCCATCATTAAAAGATACGAGGCGCGTGTAAGTTACAGGCAAGCGATCCGTCCTAAGAAACCATTA
TTATCATGACATTAACCTATAAAAATAGGCGTATCACGAGGCCCTTTCGTCTCGCGCGTTTCGGTGATGA
CGGTGAAAACCTCTGACACATGCAGCTCCCGGAGACGGTCACAGCTTGTCTGTAAGCGGATGCCGGGAGC
AGACAAGCCCGTCAGGGCGCGTCAGCGGGTGTTGGCGGGTGTCGGGGCTGGCTTAACTATGCGGCATCAG
AGCAGATTGTACTGAGAGTGCACCATATCGACTACGTCGTTAAGGCCGTTTCTGACAGAGTAAAATTCTT
GAGGGAACTTTCACCATTATGGGAAATGGTTCAAGAAGGTATTGACTTAAACTCCATCAAATGGTCAGGT
CATTGAGTGTTTTTTATTTGTTGTATTTTTTTTTTTTTAGAGAAAATCCTCCAATATATAAATTAGGAAT
CATAGTTTCATGATTTTCTGTTACACCTAACTTTTTGTGTGGTGCCCTCCTCCTTGTCAATATTAATGTT
AAAGTGCAATTCTTTTTCCTTATCACGTTGAGCCATTAGTATCAATTTGCTTACCTGTATTCCTTTACAT
CCTCCTTTTTCTCCTTCTTGATAAATGTATGTAGATTGCGTATATAGTTTCGTCTACCCTATGAACATAT
TCCATTTTGTAATTTCGTGTCGTTTCTATTATGAATTTCATTTATAAAGTTTATGTACAAATATCATAAA
AAAAGAGAATCTTTTTAAGCAAGGATTTTCTTAACTTCTTCGGCGACAGCATCACCGACTTCGGTGGTAC
TGTTGGAACCACCTAAATCACCAGTTCTGATACCTGCATCCAAAACCTTTTTAACTGCATCTTCAATGGC
CTTACCTTCTTCAGGCAAGTTCAATGACAATTTCAACATCATTGCAGCAGACAAGATAGTGGCGATAGGG
TTGACCTTATTCTTTGGCAAATCTGGAGCAGAACCGTGGCATGGTTCGTACAAACCAAATGCGGTGTTCT
TGTCTGGCAAAGAGGCCAAGGACGCAGATGGCAACAAACCCAAGGAACCTGGGATAACGGAGGCTTCATC
GGAGATGATATCACCAAACATGTTGCTGGTGATTATAATACCATTTAGGTGGGTTGGGTTCTTAACTAGG
ATCATGGCGGCAGAATCAATCAATTGATGTTGAACCTTCAATGTAGGGAATTCGTTCTTGATGGTTTCCT
CCACAGTTTTTCTCCATAATCTTGAAGAGGCCAAAACATTAGCTTTATCCAAGGACCAAATAGGCAATGG
TGGCTCATGTTGTAGGGCCATGAAAGCGGCCATTCTTGTGATTCTTTGCACTTCTGGAACGGTGTATTGT
TCACTATCCCAAGCGACACCATCACCATCGTCTTCCTTTCTCTTACCAAAGTAAATACCTCCCACTAATT
CTCTGACAACAACGAAGTCAGTACCTTTAGCAAATTGTGGCTTGATTGGAGATAAGTCTAAAAGAGAGTC
GGATGCAAAGTTACATGGTCTTAAGTTGGCGTACAATTGAAGTTCTTTACGGATTTTTAGTAAACCTTGT
TCAGGTCTAACACTACCGGTACCCCATTTAGGACCACCCACAGCACCTAACAAAACGGCATCAGCCTTCT
TGGAGGCTTCCAGCGCCTCATCTGGAAGTGGAACACCTGTAGCATCGATAGCAGCACCACCAATTAAATG
ATTTTCGAAATCGAACTTGACATTGGAACGAACATCAGAAATAGCTTTAAGAACCTTAATGGCTTCGGCT
GTGATTTCTTGACCAACGTGGTCACCTGGCAAAACGACGATCTTCTTAGGGGCAGACATTAGAATGGTAT
ATCCTTGAAATATATATATATATATTGCTGAAATGTAAAAGGTAAGAAAAGTTAGAAAGTAAGACGATTG
CTAACCACCTATTGGAAAAAACAATAGGTCCTTAAATAATATTGTCAACTTCAAGTATTGTGATGCAAGC
ATTTAGTCATGAACGCTTCTCTATTCTATATGAAAAGCCGGTTCCGGCGCTCTCACCTTTCCTTTTTCTC
CCAATTTTTCAGTTGAAAAAGGTATATGCGTCAGGCGACCTCTGAAATTAACAAAAAATTTCCAGTCATC
GAATTTGATTCTGTGCGATAGCGCCCCTGTGTGTTCTCGTTATGTTGAGGAAAAAAATAATGGTTGCTAA
GAGATTCGAACTCTTGCATCTTACGATACCTGAGTATTCCCACAGTTAACTGCGGTCAAGATATTTCTTG
AATCAGGCGCCTTAGACCGCTCGGCCAAACAACCAATTACTTGTTGAGAAATAGAGTATAATTATCCTAT
AAATATAACGTTTTTGAACACACATGAACAAGGAAGTACAGGACAATTGATTTTGAAGAGAATGTGGATT
TTGATGTAATTGTTGGGATTCCATTTTTAATAAGGCAATAATATTAGGTATGTAGATATACTAGAAGTTC
TCCTCGACCGGTCGATATG
